>Addgene plasmid #59398 | pTE103 | depositor full sequence | sequence record 98998 | Full Sequence
GACCCTTTCCGACGCTCACCGGGCTGGTTGCCCTCGCCGCTGGGCTGGCGGCCGTCTATGGCCCTGCAAA
CGCGCCAGAAACGCCGTCGAAGCCGTGTGCGAGACACCGCGGCCGCCGGCGTTGTGGATACCTCGCGGAA
AACTTGGCCCTCACTGACAGATGAGGGGCGGACGTTGACACTTGAGGGGCCGACTCACCCGGCGCGGCGT
TGACAGATGAGGGGCAGGCTCGATTTCGGCCGGCGACGTGGAGCTGGCCAGCCTCGCAAATCGGCGAAAA
CGCCTGATTTTACGCGAGTTTCCCACAGATGATGTGGACAAGCCTGGGGATAAGTGCCCTGCGGTATTGA
CACTTGAGGGGCGCGACTACTGACAGATGAGGGGCGCGATCCTTGACACTTGAGGGGCAGAGTGCTGACA
GATGAGGGGCGCACCTATTGACATTTGAGGGGCTGTCCACAGGCAGAAAATCCAGCATTTGCAAGGGTTT
CCGCCCGTTTTTCGGCCACCGCTAACCTGTCTTTTAACCTGCTTTTAAACCAATATTTATAAACCTTGTT
TTTAACCAGGGCTGCGCCCTGTGCGCGTGACCGCGCACGCCGAAGGGGGGTGCCCCCCCTTCTCGAACCC
TCCCGGCCCGCTAACGCGGGCCTCCCATCCCCCCAGGGGCTGCGCCCCTCGGCCGCGAACGGCCTCACCC
CAAAAATGGCAGCCAAGCTGACCACTTCTGCGCTCGGCCCTTCCGGCTGGCTGGTTTATTGCTGATAAAT
CTGGAGCCGGTGAGCGTGGGTCTCGCGGTATCATTGCAGCACTGGGGCCAGATGGTAAGCCCTCCCGTAT
CGTAGTTATCTACACGACGGGGAGTCAGGCAACTATGGATGAACGAAATAGACAGATCGCTGAGATAGGT
GCCTCACTGATTAAGCATTGGTAACTGTCAGACCAAGTTTACTCATATATACTTTAGATTGATTTAAAAC
TTCATTTTTAATTTAAAAGGATCTAGGTGAAGATCCTTTTTGATAATCTCATGACCAAAATCCCTTAACG
TGAGTTTTCGTTCCACTGAGCGTCAGACCCCGTAGAAAAGATCAAAGGATCTTCTTGAGATCCTTTTTTT
CTGCGCGTAATCTGCTGCTTGCAAACAAAAAAACCACCGCTACCAGCGGTGGTTTGTTTGCCGGATCAAG
AGCTACCAACTCTTTTTCCGAAGGTAACTGGCTTCAGCAGAGCGCAGATACCAAATACTGTCCTTCTAGT
GTAGCCGTAGTTAGGCCACCACTTCAAGAACTCTGTAGCACCGCCTACATACCTCGCTCTGCTAATCCTG
TTACCAGTGGCTGCTGCCAGTGGCGATAAGTCGTGTCTTACCGGGTTGGACTCAAGACGATAGTTACCGG
ATAAGGCGCAGCGGTCGGGCTGAACGGGGGGTTCGTGCACACAGCCCAGCTTGGAGCGAACGACCTACAC
CGAACTGAGATACCTACAGCGTGAGCTATGAGAAAGCGCCACGCTTCCCGAAGGGAGAAAGGCGGACAGG
TATCCGGTAAGCGGCAGGGTCGGAACAGGAGAGCGCACGAGGGAGCTTCCAGGGGGAAACGCCTGGTATC
TTTATAGTCCTGTCGGGTTTCGCCACCTCTGACTTGAGCGTCGATTTTTGTGATGCTCGTCAGGGGGGCG
GAGCCTATGGAAAAACGCCAGCAACGCGGCCTTTTTACGGTTCCTGGCCTTTTGCTGGCCTTTTGCTCAC
ATGGAATTCTGTACATCTAGACGTGAGCGGCGGCGGCACCTTGGGCCGGAAAAGCGGTGTGGTCGTCGGA
GGCGCGAGGGGCAGCGTATCCAGCATCGGCAGGCGAACAACCTCGGCGGTAACGGAGTGCGCGATGCGTC
ATCCCCCGTTCGGGGCCGGCATCGCGCTTGTCATCGTGCTTCGTTAAGTAGGGCCGCATCAGAGCCAACG
AAGAGGCCACGAAGCTTAGATCTTGACTAGTCCTGCAGGTACCTAATTCACTGGCCGTCGTTTTACAACG
TCGTGACTGGGAAAACCCTGGCGTTACCCAACTTAATCGCCTTGCAGCACATCCCCCTTTCGCCAGCTGG
CGTAATAGCGAAGAGGCCCGCACCGATCGCCCTTCCCAACAGTTGCGCAGCCTGAATGGCGAATGGCGCC
TGATGCGGTATTTTCTCCTTACGCATCTGTGCGGTATTTCACACCGCATATGGTGCACTCTCAGTACAAT
CTGCTCTGATGCCGCATAGTTAAGCCAGCCCCGACACCCGCCAACACCCGCTGACGCGCCCTGACGGGCT
TGTCTGCTCCCGGCATCCGCTTACAGACAAGCTGTGACCGTCTCCGGGAGCTGCATGTGTCAGAGGTTTT
CACCGTCATCACCGAAACGCGCGAGACGAAAGGGCCTCGTGATACGCCTATTTTTATAGGTTAATGTCAT
GATAATAATGGTTTCTTAGCACCCTTTCTCGGTCCTTCAACGTTCCTGACAACGAGCCTCCTTTTCGCCA
ATCCATCGACAATCACCGCGAGTCCCTGCTCGAACGCTGCGTCCGGACCGGCTTCGTCGAAGGCGTCTAT
CGCGGCCCGCAACAGCGGCGAGAGCGGAGCCTGTTCAACGGTGCCGCCGCGCTCGCCGGCATCGCTGTCG
CCGGCCTGCTCCTCAAGCACGGCCCCAACAGTGAAGTAGCTGATTGTCATCAGCGCATTGACGGCGTCCC
CGGCCGAAAAACCCGCCTCGCAGAGGAAGCGAAGCTGCGCGTCGGCCGTTTCCATCTGCGGTGCGCCCGG
TCGCGTGCCGGCATGGATGCGCGCGCCATCGCGGTAGGCGAGCAGCGCCTGCCTGAAGCTGCGGGCATTC
CCGATCAGAAATGAGCGCCAGTCGTCGTCGGCTCTCGGCACCGAATGCGTATGATTCTCCGCCAGCATGG
CTTCGGCCAGTGCGTCGAGCAGCGCCCGCTTGTTCCTGAAGTGCCAGTAAAGCGCCGGCTGCTGAACCCC
CAACCGTTCCGCCAGTTTGCGTGTCGTCAGACCGTCTACGCCGACCTCGTTCAACAGGTCCAGGGCGGCA
CGGATCACTGTATTCGGCTGCAACTTTGTCATGCTTGACACTTTATCACTGATAAACATAATATGTCCAC
CAACTTATCAGTGATAAAGAATCCGCGCGTTCAATCGGACCAGCGGAGGCTGGTCCGGAGGCCAGACGTG
AAACCCAACATACCCCTGATCGTAATTCTGAGCACTGTCGCGCTCGACGCTGTCGGCATCGGCCTGATTA
TGCCGGTGCTGCCGGGCCTCCTGCGCGATCTGGTTCACTCGAACGACGTCACCGCCCACTATGGCATTCT
GCTGGCGCTGTATGCGTTGGTGCAATTTGCCTGCGCACCTGTGCTGGGCGCGCTGTCGGATCGTTTCGGG
CGGCGGCCAATCTTGCTCGTCTCGCTGGCCGGCGCCACTGTCGACTACGCCATCATGGCGACAGCGCCTT
TCCTTTGGGTTCTCTATATCGGGCGGATCGTGGCCGGCATCACCGGGGCGACTGGGGCGGTAGCCGGCGC
TTATATTGCCGATATCACTGATGGCGATGAGCGCGCGCGGCACTTCGGCTTCATGAGCGCCTGTTTCGGG
TTCGGGATGGTCGCGGGACCTGTGCTCGGTGGGCTGATGGGCGGTTTCTCCCCCCACGCTCCGTTCTTCG
CCGCGGCAGCCTTGAACGGCCTCAATTTCCTGACGGGCTGTTTCCTTTTGCCGGAGTCGCACAAAGGCGA
ACGCCGGCCGTTACGCCGGGAGGCTCTCAACCCGCTCGCTTCGTTCCGGTGGGCCCGGGGCATGACCGTC
GTCGCCGCCCTGATGGCGGTCTTCTTCATCATGCAACTTGTCGGACAGGTGCCGGCCGCGCTTTGGGTCA
TTTTCGGCGAGGATCGCTTTCACTGGGACGCGACCACGATCGGCATTTCGCTTGCCGCATTTGGCATTCT
GCATTCACTCGCCCAGGCAATGATCACCGGCCCTGTAGCCGCCCGGCTCGGCGAAAGGCGGGCACTCATG
CTCGGAATGATTGCCGACGGCACAGGCTACATCCTGCTTGCCTTCGCGACACGGGGATGGATGGCGTTCC
CGATCATGGTCCTGCTTGCTTCGGGTGGCATCGGAATGCCGGCGCTGCAAGCAATGTTGTCCAGGCAGGT
GGATGAGGAACGTCAGGGGCAGCTGCAAGGCTCACTGGCGGCGCTCACCAGCCTGACCTCGATCGTCGGA
CCCCTCCTCTTCACGGCGATCTATGCGGCTTCTATAACAACGTGGAACGGGTGGGCATGGATTGCAGGCG
CTGCCCTCTACTTGCTCTGCCTGCCGGCGCTGCGTCGCGGGCTTTGGAGCGGCGCAGGGCAACGAGCCGA
TCGCTGATCGTGGAAACGATAGGCCTATGCCATGCGGGTCAAGGCGACTTCCGGCAAGCTATACGCGCCC
TAGAATTGTCAATTTTAATCCTCTGTTTATCGGCAGTTCGTAGAGCGCGCCGTGCGTCCCGAGCGATACT
GAGCGAAGCAAGTGCGTCGAGCAGTGCCCGCTTGTTCCTGAAATGCCAGTAAAGCGCTGGCTGCTGAACC
CCCAGCCGGAACTGACCCCACAAGGCCCTAGCGTTTGCAATGCACCAGGTCATCATTGACCCAGGCGTGT
TCCACCAGGCCGCTGCCTCGCAACTCTTCGCAGGCTTCGCCGACCTGCTCGCGCCACTTCTTCACGCGGG
TGGAATCCGATCCGCACATGAGGCGGAAGGTTTCCAGCTTGAGCGGGTACGGCTCCCGGTGCGAGCTGAA
ATAGTCGAACATCCGTCGGGCCGTCGGCGACAGCTTGCGGTACTTCTCCCATATGAATTTCGTGTAGTGG
TCGCCAGCAAACAGCACGACGATTTCCTCGTCGATCAGGACCTGGCAACGGGACGTTTTCTTGCCACGGT
CCAGGACGCGGAAGCGGTGCAGCAGCGACACCGATTCCAGGTGCCCAACGCGGTCGGACGTGAAGCCCAT
CGCCGTCGCCTGTAGGCGCGACAGGCATTCCTCGGCCTTCGTGTAATACCGGCCATTGATCGACCAGCCC
AGGTCCTGGCAAAGCTCGTAGAACGTGAAGGTGATCGGCTCGCCGATAGGGGTGCGCTTCGCGTACTCCA
ACACCTGCTGCCACACCAGTTCGTCATCGTCGGCCCGCAGCTCGACGCCGGTGTAGGTGATCTTCACGTC
CTTGTTGACGTGGAAAATGACCTTGTTTTGCAGCGCCTCGCGCGGGATTTTCTTGTTGCGCGTGGTGAAC
AGGGCAGAGCGGGCCGTGTCGTTTGGCATCGCTCGCATCGTGTCCGGCCACGGCGCAATATCGAACAAGG
AAAGCTGCATTTCCTTGATCTGCTGCTTCGTGTGTTTCAGCAACGCGGCCTGCTTGGCCTCGCTGACCTG
TTTTGCCAGGTCCTCGCCGGCGGTTTTTCGCTTCTTGGTCGTCATAGTTCCTCGCGTGTCGATGGTCATC
GACTTCGCCAAACCTGCCGCCTCCTGTTCGAGACGACGCGAACGCTCCACGGCGGCCGATGGCGCGGGCA
GGGCAGGGGGAGCCAGTTGCACGCTGTCGCGCTCGATCTTGGCCGTAGCTTGCTGGACCATCGAGCCGAC
GGACTGGAAGGTTTCGCGGGGCGCACGCATGACGGTGCGGCTTGCGATGGTTTCGGCATCCTCGGCGGAA
AACCCCGCGTCGATCAGTTCTTGCCTGTATGCCTTCCGGTCAAACGTCCGATTCATTCACCCTCCTTGCG
GGATTGCCCCGACTCACGCCGGGGCAATGTGCCCTTATTCCTGATTTGACCCGCCTGGTGCCTTGGTGTC
CAGATAATCCACCTTATCGGCAATGAAGTCGGTCCCGTAGACCGTCTGGCCGTCCTTCTCGTACTTGGTA
TTCCGAATCTTGCCCTGCACGAATACCAGCTCCGCGAAGTCGCTCTTCTTGATGGAGCGCATGGGGACGT
GCTTGGCAATCACGCGCACCCCCCGGCCGTTTTAGCGGCTAAAAAAGTCATGGCTCTGCCCTCGGGCGGA
CCACGCCCATCATGACCTTGCCAAGCTCGTCCTGCTTCTCTTCGATCTTCGCCAGCAGGGCGAGGATCGT
GGCATCACCGAACCGCGCCGTGCGCGGGTCGTCGGTGAGCCAGAGTTTCAGCAGGCCGCCCAGGCGGCCC
AGGTCGCCATTGATGCGGGCCAGCTCGCGGACGTGCTCATAGTCCACGACGCCCGTGATTTTGTAGCCCT
GGCCGACGGCCAGCAGGTAGGCCTACAGGCTCATGCCGGCCGCCGCCGCCTTTTCCTCAATCGCTCTTCG
TTCGTCTGGAAGGCAGTACACCTTGATAGGTGGGCTGCCCTTCCTGGTTGGCTTGGTTTCATCAGCCATC
CGCTTGCCCTCATCTGTTACGCCGGCGGTAGCCGGCCAGCCTCGCAGAGCAGGATTCCCGTTGAGCACCG
CCAGGTGCGAATAAGGGACAGTGAAGAAGGAACACCCGCTCGCGGGTGGGCCTACTTCACCTATCCTGCC
CGGCTGACGCCGTTGGATACACCAAGGAAAGTCTACACGAACCCTTTGGCAAAATCCTGTATATCGTGCG
AAAAAGGATGGATATACCGAAAAAATCGCTATAATGACCCCGAAGCAGGGTTATGCAGCGGAAAAGATCC
GTC
Features (pLannotate 1.2.2; 13 found; start..end, strand, type, name):
     11..642     +  rep_origin     oriV: incP origin of replication
    720..933     +  CDS            bla(M) (fragment): β-lactamase lacking the signal sequence; bla(M); allows cytosolic expression of β-lactamase
   1105..1693    +  rep_origin     ori: high-copy-number ColE1/pMB1/pBR322/pUC origin of replication
   2006..2163    +  CDS            lacZα (fragment): LacZα fragment of β-galactosidase; lacZ fragment
   2169..2268    -  misc_feature   bom (fragment): basis of mobility region from pBR322
   2370..2405    -  CDS            rop (fragment): Rop protein, which maintains plasmids at low copy number; rop
   2470..3112    -  CDS            TetR (fragment): tetracycline resistance regulatory protein; tetR
   3218..4417    +  CDS            TcR: tetracycline efflux protein; tetA; confers resistance to tetracycline
   4476..4628    -  CDS            tetR (fragment): TETR1_ECOLX - Experimental evidence at protein level: Swiss-Prot protein existence level 1. TetR is the repressor of the tetracycline resistance element; its N-terminal region forms a helix-turn-helix structure and binds DNA. Binding of tetracycline to TetR reduces the repressor affinity for the tetracycline resistance gene (tetA) promoter operator sites. From Escherichia coli.
   4648..5796    -  CDS            trfA: trans-acting replication protein that binds to and activates oriV
   5926..6030    -  CDS            traI (fragment): TRAI6_ECOLX - Experimental evidence at protein level: Swiss-Prot protein existence level 1. The initiation process of transfer DNA synthesis requires the interaction of at least three plasmid-specific components (TraH, I, and J) at the transfer origin resulting in the assembly of a specialised nucleoprotein complex - the relaxosome. Site- and strand-specific cleavage at the transfer origin is dependent on TraI and TraJ. From Escherichia coli.
   6068..6439    -  CDS            traJ: oriT-recognizing protein; traJ
   6472..6581    -  oriT           oriT: incP origin of transfer
