[The description below was written by a language model from this plasmid's Addgene catalogue record and pLannotate feature annotations shown in this document.]
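Description:
pTE103 is an empty bacterial expression backbone from the MethyloBrick vector set, built for assembling and expressing synthetic operons in Methylobacterium extorquens AM1 and other Alphaproteobacteria. It was derived from the parental vector pTE100 by introducing the fumC promoter region (PfumC), which drives transcription of whatever gene or operon is cloned downstream by restriction-enzyme, brick-style assembly. No insert is present. The record does not describe the strength or regulation of PfumC, and the promoter and cloning site were not picked up by the automated annotation, so their exact positions are not given in the feature table.

The annotated sequence (about 6.7 kb, slightly larger than the listed pTE100 backbone, consistent with the added promoter) shows a broad-host-range shuttle architecture. An IncP oriV together with the trfA gene, whose product binds and activates oriV, supports replication in diverse Gram-negative hosts. A high-copy ColE1/pUC-type origin supports propagation in E. coli cloning strains such as DH5alpha. An IncP oriT with traJ and a remnant of traI makes the plasmid mobilisable by conjugation when the remaining transfer functions are supplied in trans by a helper. Selection is by tetracycline, conferred by the tetA efflux pump (TcR), flanked by partial tetR repressor sequences. Short fragments of bla, lacZα, bom and rop are also detected. These appear to be non-functional leftovers from ancestral vectors rather than usable markers. The plasmid is typically used as a recipient for genes to be expressed from PfumC in methylotrophs and related bacteria.
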