Addgene plasmid #59398: pTE103
Purpose: (Empty Backbone) MethyloBrick expression vector, fumC promoter; TcR
Depositing lab: Tobias Erb. Depositing organization: ETH Zurich (Swiss Federal Institute of Technology). Publication: A Set of Versatile Brick Vectors and Promoters for the Assembly, Expression, and Integration of Synthetic Operons in Methylobacterium extorquens AM1 and Other Alphaproteobacteria. Schada von Borzyskowski L, Remus-Emsermann M, Weishaupt R, Vorholt JA, Erb TJ. ACS Synth Biol. 2014 Aug 8. 10.1021/sb500221v PubMed 25105793.
Backbone
  Vector backbone: pTE100
  Backbone manufacturer: Erb Lab
  Backbone size (bp): 6558
  Modifications to backbone: introduced fumC promoter region
  Vector type: Bacterial Expression, Synthetic Biology
  Promoter: PfumC
Growth in bacteria
  Bacterial resistance: Tetracycline, 10 μg/mL
  Growth temperature: 37°C
  Growth strain: DH5alpha
  Copy number: High Copy
Gene/Insert
  Cloning method: Restriction Enzyme
  Sequencing primers: 5′ Brick_fw_Seq; 3′ pCM80_rev
Terms and licenses: Academic/Nonprofit Terms; Industry Terms: Not Available to Industry
How to cite: pTE103 was a gift from Tobias Erb (Addgene plasmid # 59398 ; http://n2t.net/addgene:59398 ; RRID:Addgene_59398)
