>Addgene plasmid #59398 | pTE103 | addgene partial sequence | sequence record 95315 | pGEX3 5'-CCGGGAGCTGCATGTGTCAGAGG-3'
GATACGCCTATTTTTATAGGTTAATGTCATGATAATAATGGTTTCTTAGCACCCTTTCTCGGTCCTTCAA
CGTTCCTGACAACGAGCCTCCTTTTCGCCAATCCATCGACAATCACCGCGAGTCCCTGCTCGAACGCTGC
GTCCGGACCGGCTTCGTCGAAGGCGTCTATCGCGGCCCGCAACAGCGGCGAGAGCGGAGCCTGTTCAACG
GTGCCGCCGCGCTCGCCGGCATCGCTGTCGCCGGCCTGCTCCTCAAGCACGGCCCCAACAGTGAAGTAGC
TGATTGTCATCAGCGCATTGACGGCGTCCCCGGCCGAAAAACCCGCCTCGCAGAGGAAGCGAAGCTGCGC
GTCGGCCGTTTCCATCTGCGGTGCGCCCGGTCGCGTGCCGGCATGGATGCGCGCGCCATCGCGGTAGGCG
AGCAGCGCCTGCCTGAAGCTGCGGGCATTCCCGATCAGAAATGAGCGCCAGTCGTCGTCGGCTCTCGGCA
CCGAATGCGTATGATTCTCCGCCAGCATGGCTTCGGCCAGTGCGTCGAGCAGCGCCCGCTTGTTCCTGAA
GTGCCAGTAAAGCGCCGGCTGCTGAACCCCCAACCGTTCCGCCAGTTTGCGTGTCGTCAGACCGTCTACG
CCGACCTCGTTCAACAGGTCCAGGGCGGCACGGATCACTGTATTCGGCTGCAACTTTGTCATGCTTGACA
CTTTATCACTGATAAACATAATATGTCCACCAACTTATCAG
