>Addgene plasmid #59398 | pTE103 | addgene partial sequence | sequence record 98708 | M13pUC-Fwd 5'-CCCAGTCACGACGTTGTAAAACG-3'
CTTCGTGGCCTCTTCGTTGGCTCTGATGCGGCCCTACTTAACGAAGCACGATGACAAGCGCGATGCCGGC
CCCGAACGGGGGATGACGCATCGCGCACTCCGTTACCGCCGAGGTTGTTCGCCTGCCGATGCTGGATACG
CTGCCCCTCGCGCCTCCGACGACCACACCGCTTTTCCGGCCCAAGGTGCCGCCGCCGCTCACGTCTAGAT
GTACAGAATTCCATGTGAGCAAAAGGCCAGCAAAAGGCCAGGAACCGTAAAAAGGCCGCGTTGCTGGCGT
TTTTCCATAGGCTCCGCCCCCCTGACGAGCATCACAAAAATCGACGCTCAAGTCAGAGGTGGCGAAACCC
GACAGGACTATAAAGATACCAGGCGTTTCCCCCTGGAAGCTCCCTCGTGCGCTCTCCTGTTCCGACCCTG
CCGCTTACCGGATACCTGTCCGCCTTTCTCCCTTCGGGAAGCGTGGCGCTTTCTCATAGCTCACGCTGTA
